Addgene plasmid #147202: pT7-EGFP-C1-HsNanos2_P
Purpose: Mammalian Expression of HsNanos2
Depositing lab: Elisa Izaurralde. Depositing organization: Max Planck Institute for Developmental Biology. Publication: Structural basis for the Nanos-mediated recruitment of the CCR4-NOT complex and translational repression. Bhandari D, Raisch T, Weichenrieder O, Jonas S, Izaurralde E. Genes Dev. 2014 Apr 15;28(8):888-901. doi: 10.1101/gad.237289.113. PubMed 24736845.
Backbone
  Vector backbone: Unknown
  Vector type: Mammalian Expression
Growth in bacteria
  Bacterial resistance: Kanamycin, 50 μg/mL
  Growth temperature: 37°C
  Growth strain: DH5alpha
  Copy number: High Copy
Gene/Insert
  Gene/Insert name: HsNanos2
  Species: H. sapiens (human)
  Entrez Gene: NANOS2 (a.k.a. NOS2)
  Cloning method: Unknown
Terms and licenses: Academic/Nonprofit Terms; Industry Terms: Not Available to Industry
Depositor comments: synthesized DNA from GeneArt. Codon optimized for Expression in human cells. Plasmids from this collection were made available to the research community and donated after the lab closed. Please note that the sequence provided by the depositing laboratory may be theoretical/predicted or based on Sanger sequencing results. There may be discrepancies between sequencing results obtained by Addgene and the depositor sequence. If an Addgene verified sequence is not available, please contact before placing your order to request that our lab fully sequence the plasmid.
How to cite: pT7-EGFP-C1-HsNanos2_P was a gift from Elisa Izaurralde (Addgene plasmid # 147202 ; http://n2t.net/addgene:147202 ; RRID:Addgene_147202)
