[The description below was written by a language model from this plasmid's Addgene catalogue record and pLannotate feature annotations shown in this document.]
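Description:
pT7-EGFP-C1-HsNanos2_P is a 5,192 nt mammalian expression plasmid that produces human NANOS2 fused to the C-terminus of EGFP. The catalogue lists the backbone as unknown, but the name and feature layout match an EGFP-C1-type vector with an added T7 promoter. It is propagated in E. coli from a high-copy ColE1/pUC-type origin and also carries an f1 origin for single-stranded DNA production. Selection relies on one Tn5 NeoR/KanR gene placed behind tandem bacterial (bla) and SV40 early promoters and terminated by an HSV TK polyadenylation signal. This gene gives kanamycin resistance in bacteria and can give G418 resistance in transfected mammalian cells.

In the expression cassette, the CMV immediate early enhancer and promoter drive the EGFP coding sequence, which is followed by a short multiple-cloning-site linker, the NANOS2 open reading frame and an SV40 poly(A) signal. The T7 promoter sits between the CMV promoter and EGFP, so the same fusion could in principle be transcribed by T7 RNA polymerase. According to the depositor, the NANOS2 sequence was synthesized and codon optimized for expression in human cells. Several short annotated fragments (HIV-1 LTR, SV40 large T antigen, ble, bGH poly(A)) are most likely automated matches to backbone remnants rather than functional parts.

The stated purpose is mammalian expression of HsNanos2. The associated study examined how Nanos proteins recruit the CCR4-NOT deadenylase complex and repress translation. A GFP-tagged protein suits localization imaging or tag-based pulldown of interaction partners, though the record does not state specific assays or explain the "_P" suffix in the name.
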