Features (pLannotate 1.2.2; 18 found; start..end, strand, type, name):
     61..364     +  enhancer       CMV enhancer: human cytomegalovirus immediate early enhancer
    365..568     +  promoter       CMV promoter: human cytomegalovirus (CMV) immediate early promoter
    564..597     +  LTR            5' LTR (truncated) (fragment): truncated 5' long terminal repeat (LTR) from HIV-1
    613..631     +  promoter       T7 promoter: promoter for bacteriophage T7 RNA polymerase
    665..1381    +  CDS            EGFP: EGFP is a basic (constitutively fluorescent) green fluorescent protein published in 1996, derived from Aequorea victoria. It is reported to be a rapidly-maturing weak dimer with moderate acid sensitivity.
   1382..1402    +  misc_feature   MCS (fragment): multiple cloning site
   1403..1816    +  CDS            NANOS2: NANO2_HUMAN - Also known as NOS2. Experimental evidence at protein level: Swiss-Prot protein existence level 1. Plays a key role in the sexual differentiation of germ cells by promoting the male fate but suppressing the female fate. Represses the female fate pathways by suppressing meiosis, which in turn results in the promotion of the male fate. Maintains the suppression of meiosis by preventing STRA8 expression, which is required for premeiotic DNA replication, after CYP26B1 is decreased. Regulates the localization of the CCR4-NOT deadenylation complex to P-bodies and plays a role in recruit
   1820..1856    +  misc_feature   MCS (fragment): multiple cloning site
   1873..1957    +  CDS            large T antigen (fragment): large T antigen from SV40 (simian virus 40)
   1980..2101    +  polyA_signal   SV40 poly(A) signal: SV40 polyadenylation signal
   2135..2563    -  rep_origin     f1 ori (sequence partly withheld): f1 bacteriophage origin of replication; arrow indicates direction of (+) strand synthesis
   2590..2694    +  promoter       AmpR promoter: bla
   2696..3053    +  promoter       SV40 promoter: SV40 enhancer and early promoter
   3088..3882    +  CDS            NeoR/KanR: aminoglycoside phosphotransferase from Tn5; aph(3')-II (or nptII); confers resistance to neomycin, kanamycin, and G418 (Geneticin®)
   3903..4055    +  CDS            ble (fragment): BLE_KLEPN - Experimental evidence at protein level: Swiss-Prot protein existence level 1. Binding protein with a strong affinity to the bleomycin family of antibiotics. Binds to CL990; an antimitotic-antibiotic compound. From Klebsiella pneumoniae.
   4114..4161    +  polyA_signal   HSV TK poly(A) signal: herpes simplex virus thymidine kinase polyadenylation signal (Cole and Stacy, 1985)
   4252..4268    -  polyA_signal   bGH poly(A) signal (fragment): bovine growth hormone polyadenylation signal
   4490..5078    +  rep_origin     ori: high-copy-number ColE1/pMB1/pBR322/pUC origin of replication
>Addgene plasmid #147202 | pT7-EGFP-C1-HsNanos2_P | depositor full sequence | sequence record 289649 | Full Sequence
TAGTTATTAATAGTAATCAATTACGGGGTCATTAGTTCATAGCCCATATATGGAGTTCCGCGTTACATAA
CTTACGGTAAATGGCCCGCCTGGCTGACCGCCCAACGACCCCCGCCCATTGACGTCAATAATGACGTATG
TTCCCATAGTAACGCCAATAGGGACTTTCCATTGACGTCAATGGGTGGAGTATTTACGGTAAACTGCCCA
CTTGGCAGTACATCAAGTGTATCATATGCCAAGTACGCCCCCTATTGACGTCAATGACGGTAAATGGCCC
GCCTGGCATTATGCCCAGTACATGACCTTATGGGACTTTCCTACTTGGCAGTACATCTACGTATTAGTCA
TCGCTATTACCATGGTGATGCGGTTTTGGCAGTACATCAATGGGCGTGGATAGCGGTTTGACTCACGGGG
ATTTCCAAGTCTCCACCCCATTGACGTCAATGGGAGTTTGTTTTGGCACCAAAATCAACGGGACTTTCCA
AAATGTCGTAACAACTCCGCCCCATTGACGCAAATGGGCGGTAGGCGTGTACGGTGGGAGGTCTATATAA
GCAGAGCTCTCTGGCTAACTAGAGAACCCACTGCTTACTGGCTTATCGAAATTAATACGACTCACTATAG
GGAGACCCAAGCTCTAGCGCTACCGGTCGCCACCATGGTGAGCAAGGGCGAGGAGCTGTTCACCGGGGTG
GTGCCCATCCTGGTCGAGCTGGACGGCGACGTAAACGGCCACAAGTTCAGCGTGTCCGGCGAGGGCGAGG
GCGATGCCACCTACGGCAAGCTGACCCTGAAGTTCATCTGCACCACCGGCAAGCTGCCCGTGCCCTGGCC
CACCCTCGTGACCACCCTGACCTACGGCGTGCAGTGCTTCAGCCGCTACCCCGACCACATGAAGCAGCAC
GACTTCTTCAAGTCCGCCATGCCCGAAGGCTACGTCCAGGAGCGCACCATCTTCTTCAAGGACGACGGCA
ACTACAAGACCCGCGCCGAGGTGAAGTTCGAGGGCGACACCCTGGTGAACCGCATCGAGCTGAAGGGCAT
CGACTTCAAGGAGGACGGCAACATCCTGGGGCACAAGCTGGAGTACAACTACAACAGCCACAACGTCTAT
ATCATGGCCGACAAGCAGAAGAACGGCATCAAGGTGAACTTCAAGATCCGCCACAACATCGAGGACGGCA
GCGTGCAGCTCGCCGACCACTACCAGCAGAACACCCCCATCGGCGACGGCCCCGTGCTGCTGCCCGACAA
CCACTACCTGAGCACCCAGTCCGCCCTGAGCAAAGACCCCAACGAGAAGCGCGATCACATGGTCCTGCTG
GAGTTCGTGACCGCCGCCGGGATCACTCTCGGCATGGACGAGCTGTACAAGTCCGGACTCAGATCTCGAG
CTATGCAGCTGCCCCCATTCGACATGTGGAAGGACTACTTCAACCTGAGCCAGGTCGTGTGGGCCCTGAT
CGCCAGCAGAGGCCAGAGACTGGAAACCCAGGAAATCGAGGAACCCAGCCCTGGCCCTCCACTGGGACAG
GATCAGGGACTGGGAGCCCCTGGCGCTAATGGCGGACTGGGCACCCTGTGCAATTTCTGCAAGCACAACG
GCGAGAGCCGGCACGTGTACAGCAGCCACCAGCTGAAAACCCCCGACGGCGTGGTCGTGTGCCCCATCCT
GAGACACTACGTGTGCCCTGTGTGCGGCGCCACTGGGGATCAGGCCCATACCCTGAAGTACTGCCCCCTG
AATGGCGGCCAGCAGTCCCTGTACAGAAGAAGCGGCAGAAACAGCGCTGGGCGGAGAGTGAAGAGATAAG
AATTCTGCAGTCGACGGTACCGCGGGCCCGGGATCCACCGGATCTAGATAACTGATCATAATCAGCCATA
CCACATTTGTAGAGGTTTTACTTGCTTTAAAAAACCTCCCACACCTCCCCCTGAACCTGAAACATAAAAT
GAATGCAATTGTTGTTGTTAACTTGTTTATTGCAGCTTATAATGGTTACAAATAAAGCAATAGCATCACA
AATTTCACAAATAAAGCATTTTTTTCACTGCATTCTAGTTGTGGTTTGTCCAAACTCATCAATGTATCTT
AACGCGTAAATTGTAAGCGTTAATATTTTGTTAAAATTCGCGTTAAATTTTTGTTAAATCAGCTCATTTT
TTAACCAATAGGCCGAAATCGGCAAAATCCCTTATAAATCAAAAGAATAGACCGAGATAGGGT
[37 nt withheld, positions 2234-2270]
AAAGAACGTGGACTCCAACGTCAAAGG
[49 nt withheld, positions 2298-2346]
T
[91 nt withheld, positions 2348-2438]
G
[124 nt withheld, positions 2440-2563]
CAGGTGGCACTTTTCGGGGAAATGTGCGCGGAACCCCTATTTGTTTATTTTTCTAAATACATTCAAATAT
GTATCCGCTCATGAGACAATAACCCTGATAAATGCTTCAATAATATTGAAAAAGGAAGAGTCCTGAGGCG
GAAAGAACCAGCTGTGGAATGTGTGTCAGTTAGGGTGTGGAAAGTCCCCAGGCTCCCCAGCAGGCAGAAG
TATGCAAAGCATGCATCTCAATTAGTCAGCAACCAGGTGTGGAAAGTCCCCAGGCTCCCCAGCAGGCAGA
AGTATGCAAAGCATGCATCTCAATTAGTCAGCAACCATAGTCCCGCCCCTAACTCCGCCCATCCCGCCCC
TAACTCCGCCCAGTTCCGCCCATTCTCCGCCCCATGGCTGACTAATTTTTTTTATTTATGCAGAGGCCGA
GGCCGCCTCGGCCTCTGAGCTATTCCAGAAGTAGTGAGGAGGCTTTTTTGGAGGCCTAGGCTTTTGCAAA
GATCGATCAAGAGACAGGATGAGGATCGTTTCGCATGATTGAACAAGATGGATTGCACGCAGGTTCTCCG
GCCGCTTGGGTGGAGAGGCTATTCGGCTATGACTGGGCACAACAGACAATCGGCTGCTCTGATGCCGCCG
TGTTCCGGCTGTCAGCGCAGGGGCGCCCGGTTCTTTTTGTCAAGACCGACCTGTCCGGTGCCCTGAATGA
ACTGCAAGACGAGGCAGCGCGGCTATCGTGGCTGGCCACGACGGGCGTTCCTTGCGCAGCTGTGCTCGAC
GTTGTCACTGAAGCGGGAAGGGACTGGCTGCTATTGGGCGAAGTGCCGGGGCAGGATCTCCTGTCATCTC
ACCTTGCTCCTGCCGAGAAAGTATCCATCATGGCTGATGCAATGCGGCGGCTGCATACGCTTGATCCGGC
TACCTGCCCATTCGACCACCAAGCGAAACATCGCATCGAGCGAGCACGTACTCGGATGGAAGCCGGTCTT
GTCGATCAGGATGATCTGGACGAAGAGCATCAGGGGCTCGCGCCAGCCGAACTGTTCGCCAGGCTCAAGG
CGAGCATGCCCGACGGCGAGGATCTCGTCGTGACCCATGGCGATGCCTGCTTGCCGAATATCATGGTGGA
AAATGGCCGCTTTTCTGGATTCATCGACTGTGGCCGGCTGGGTGTGGCGGACCGCTATCAGGACATAGCG
TTGGCTACCCGTGATATTGCTGAAGAGCTTGGCGGCGAATGGGCTGACCGCTTCCTCGTGCTTTACGGTA
TCGCCGCTCCCGATTCGCAGCGCATCGCCTTCTATCGCCTTCTTGACGAGTTCTTCTGAGCGGGACTCTG
GGGTTCGAAATGACCGACCAAGCGACGCCCAACCTGCCATCACGAGATTTCGATTCCACCGCCGCCTTCT
ATGAAAGGTTGGGCTTCGGAATCGTTTTCCGGGACGCCGGCTGGATGATCCTCCAGCGCGGGGATCTCAT
GCTGGAGTTCTTCGCCCACCCTAGGGGGAGGCTAACTGAAACACGGAAGGAGACAATACCGGAAGGAACC
CGCGCTATGACGGCAATAAAAAGACAGAATAAAACGCACGGTGTTGGGTCGTTTGTTCATAAACGCGGGG
TTCGGTCCCAGGGCTGGCACTCTGTCGATACCCCACCGAGACCCCATTGGGGCCAATACGCCCGCGTTTC
TTCCTTTTCCCCACCCCACCCCCCAAGTTCGGGTGAAGGCCCAGGGCTCGCAGCCAACGTCGGGGCGGCA
GGCCCTGCCATAGCCTCAGGTTACTCATATATACTTTAGATTGATTTAAAACTTCATTTTTAATTTAAAA
GGATCTAGGTGAAGATCCTTTTTGATAATCTCATGACCAAAATCCCTTAACGTGAGTTTTCGTTCCACTG
AGCGTCAGACCCCGTAGAAAAGATCAAAGGATCTTCTTGAGATCCTTTTTTTCTGCGCGTAATCTGCTGC
TTGCAAACAAAAAAACCACCGCTACCAGCGGTGGTTTGTTTGCCGGATCAAGAGCTACCAACTCTTTTTC
CGAAGGTAACTGGCTTCAGCAGAGCGCAGATACCAAATACTGTCCTTCTAGTGTAGCCGTAGTTAGGCCA
CCACTTCAAGAACTCTGTAGCACCGCCTACATACCTCGCTCTGCTAATCCTGTTACCAGTGGCTGCTGCC
AGTGGCGATAAGTCGTGTCTTACCGGGTTGGACTCAAGACGATAGTTACCGGATAAGGCGCAGCGGTCGG
GCTGAACGGGGGGTTCGTGCACACAGCCCAGCTTGGAGCGAACGACCTACACCGAACTGAGATACCTACA
GCGTGAGCTATGAGAAAGCGCCACGCTTCCCGAAGGGAGAAAGGCGGACAGGTATCCGGTAAGCGGCAGG
GTCGGAACAGGAGAGCGCACGAGGGAGCTTCCAGGGGGAAACGCCTGGTATCTTTATAGTCCTGTCGGGT
TTCGCCACCTCTGACTTGAGCGTCGATTTTTGTGATGCTCGTCAGGGGGGCGGAGCCTATGGAAAAACGC
CAGCAACGCGGCCTTTTTACGGTTCCTGGCCTTTTGCTGGCCTTTTGCTCACATGTTCTTTCCTGCGTTA
TCCCCTGATTCTGTGGATAACCGTATTACCGCCATGCAT
